Addgene plasmid #223539: pHR TRE_firefly Luciferase_2A_mCherry-PGK_BFP
Purpose: Inducible firefly luciferase and mCherry; constitutive BFP
Depositing lab: Jonathan Brunger. Depositing organization: Vanderbilt University. Publication: A programmable arthritis-specific receptor for guided articular cartilage regenerative medicine. Walton BL, Shattuck-Brandt R, Hamann CA, Tung VW, Colazo JM, Brand DD, Hasty KA, Duvall CL, Brunger JM. Osteoarthritis Cartilage. 2025 Feb;33(2):231-240. doi: 10.1016/j.joca.2024.12.002. Epub 2024 Dec 18. PubMed 39706287.
Backbone
  Vector backbone: pHR
  Total vector size (bp): 12513
  Vector type: Mammalian Expression, Lentiviral, Luciferase
Growth in bacteria
  Bacterial resistance: Ampicillin, 100 μg/mL
  Growth temperature: 37°C
  Growth strain: NEB Stable
  Copy number: Unknown
Gene/Insert 1
  Gene/Insert name: Enhanced firefly luciferase (alt name: effLuc)
  Insert size (bp): 1641
Gene/Insert 2
  Gene/Insert name: mCherry
  Insert size (bp): 706
Gene/Insert 3
  Gene/Insert name: TagBFP
  Insert size (bp): 700
Terms and licenses: Academic/Nonprofit Terms; Industry Terms: Not Available to Industry
Depositor comments: Please visit https://doi.org/10.1101/2024.01.31.578281 for bioRxiv preprint.
How to cite: pHR TRE_firefly Luciferase_2A_mCherry-PGK_BFP was a gift from Jonathan Brunger (Addgene plasmid # 223539 ; http://n2t.net/addgene:223539 ; RRID:Addgene_223539)
