[The description below was written by a language model from this plasmid's Addgene catalogue record and pLannotate feature annotations shown in this document.]
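Description:
pHR TRE_firefly Luciferase_2A_mCherry-PGK_BFP is a self-inactivating HIV-1-based lentiviral transfer plasmid built on the pHR backbone, intended for mammalian expression and reporter assays. It is propagated in E. coli through a high-copy ColE1/pUC-type origin and selected with ampicillin via the bla gene. The catalogue lists the size as about 12.5 kb, which agrees closely with the 12,565 nt sequenced record. The viral region comprises a 5' LTR, the Ψ packaging signal with a gag fragment, the RRE for Rev-dependent RNA export, a cPPT/CTS, a WPRE to boost transcript expression, and a ΔU3 3' LTR that inactivates the LTR promoter after integration. Outside the LTRs the backbone carries leftovers typical of older pHR vectors, including an SV40 promoter, gpt fragments, SV40 small t intron and poly(A) sequences, and fragments of tetracycline resistance, rop and bom, which appear to be vestigial.

The payload contains two expression units. A TRE3GS Tet-responsive promoter drives enhanced firefly luciferase followed by mCherry. The plasmid name indicates a 2A self-cleaving peptide between them, which fits the short unannotated gap in the feature table, so both reporters should be produced from one inducible transcript as separate proteins. Downstream, a mouse PGK promoter constitutively expresses TagBFP, marking transduced cells regardless of induction state. No transactivator is encoded, so the TRE must be activated by a tetracycline-type transactivator supplied separately. The record does not state the source, though the associated publication concerns a programmable arthritis-specific receptor. The construct therefore serves as a dual luminescent and fluorescent readout of inducible transcription, with BFP identifying reporter-carrying cells.
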