Features (pLannotate 1.2.2; 36 found; start..end, strand, type, name):
     28..145     +  misc_feature   cPPT/CTS: central polypurine tract and central termination sequence of HIV-1
    182..206     -  misc_feature   MCS (fragment): pBluescript multiple cloning site
    224..591     +  promoter       TRE3GS promoter: 3rd-generation Tet-responsive promoter that can be activated by binding of Tet-On® 3G, modified to eliminate binding sites for endogenous mammalian transcription factors
    636..2276    +  CDS            LUCI_PHOPY: Experimental evidence at protein level: Swiss-Prot protein existence level 1. Produces green light with a wavelength of 562 nm. From Photinus pyralis (Common eastern firefly) (Lampyris pyralis).
   2349..3056    +  CDS            mCherry: mCherry is a basic (constitutively fluorescent) red fluorescent protein published in 2004, derived from Discosoma sp.. It is reported to be a very rapidly-maturing monomer with low acid sensitivity.
   3090..3589    +  promoter       PGK promoter: mouse phosphoglycerate kinase 1 promoter
   3610..4311    +  CDS            TagBFP: monomeric blue fluorescent protein mammalian codon-optimized
   4358..4388    +  misc_feature   MCS (fragment): pUC18/19 multiple cloning site
   4389..4407    +  misc_feature   MCS (fragment): pBluescript multiple cloning site
   4407..4995    +  misc_feature   WPRE: woodchuck hepatitis virus posttranscriptional regulatory element
   4996..5018    +  misc_feature   MCS (fragment): pBluescript multiple cloning site
   5035..5103    +  CDS            nef (fragment): NEF_HV1Z2 - Experimental evidence at protein level: Swiss-Prot protein existence level 1. Extracellular Nef protein targets CD4(+) T-lymphocytes for apoptosis by interacting with CXCR4 surface receptors. From Human immunodeficiency virus type 1 group M subtype D (isolate Z2/CDC-Z34) (HIV-1).
   5105..5338    +  LTR            3' LTR (ΔU3): self-inactivating 3' long terminal repeat (LTR) from HIV-1
   5363..5381    -  promoter       SP6 promoter: promoter for bacteriophage SP6 RNA polymerase
   5609..5888    +  CDS            TcR (fragment): tetracycline efflux protein; tet; confers resistance to tetracycline
   5889..5937    -  misc_feature   bom (fragment): basis of mobility region from pBR322
   6039..6074    -  CDS            rop (fragment): Rop protein, which maintains plasmids at low copy number; rop
   6169..6273    +  promoter       AmpR promoter: bla
   6274..7134    +  CDS            AmpR: β-lactamase; bla; confers resistance to ampicillin, carbenicillin, and related antibiotics
   7305..7893    +  rep_origin     ori: high-copy-number ColE1/pMB1/pBR322/pUC origin of replication
   8076..8132    +  CDS            lacI (fragment): lac repressor; lacI; The lac repressor binds to the lac operator to inhibit transcription in E. coli. This inhibition can be relieved by adding lactose or isopropyl-β-D-thiogalactopyranoside (IPTG).
   8139..8468    +  promoter       SV40 promoter: SV40 enhancer and early promoter
   8668..8787    +  CDS            gpt (fragment): XGPT_ECOLI - Also known as gpp, gxu. Experimental evidence at protein level: Swiss-Prot protein existence level 1. Purine salvage pathway enzyme that catalyzes the transfer of the ribosyl-5-phosphate group from 5-phospho-alpha-D-ribose 1- diphosphate (PRPP) to the N9 position of the 6-oxopurines guanine and xanthine to form the corresponding ribonucleotides GMP (guanosine 5'- monophosphate) and XMP (xanthosine 5'-monophosphate), with the release of PPi. To a lesser extent, also acts on hypoxanthine (PubMed:9100006, PubMed:3886014). Does not ribophosphorylate adenine (PubMed:3886014). From Esch
   8787..9122    +  CDS            gpt (fragment): XGPT_ECOLI - Also known as gpp, gxu. Experimental evidence at protein level: Swiss-Prot protein existence level 1. Purine salvage pathway enzyme that catalyzes the transfer of the ribosyl-5-phosphate group from 5-phospho-alpha-D-ribose 1- diphosphate (PRPP) to the N9 position of the 6-oxopurines guanine and xanthine to form the corresponding ribonucleotides GMP (guanosine 5'- monophosphate) and XMP (xanthosine 5'-monophosphate), with the release of PPi. To a lesser extent, also acts on hypoxanthine (PubMed:9100006, PubMed:3886014). Does not ribophosphorylate adenine (PubMed:3886014). From Esch
   9217..9522    +  CDS            frsA (fragment): FRSA_ECOLI - Also known as yafA. Experimental evidence at protein level: Swiss-Prot protein existence level 1. Catalyzes the hydrolysis of esters (PubMed:15808744). Displays esterase activity toward pNP-butyrate (PubMed:15808744). May stimulate mixed-acid fermentation by acting as a fermentation/respiration switch that down-regulates respiration and up- regulates fermentation rates (PubMed:15169777). From Escherichia coli (strain K12).
   9526..9600    +  CDS            small t antigen (fragment): SV40 (simian virus 40) small t antigen
   9602..9667    +  intron         small t intron: SV40 (simian virus 40) small t antigen intron
   9797..9817    +  CDS            SV40 NLS: nuclear localization signal of SV40 (simian virus 40) large T antigen
  10136..10219   +  CDS            large T antigen (fragment): large T antigen from SV40 (simian virus 40)
  10242..10376   +  polyA_signal   SV40 poly(A) signal: SV40 polyadenylation signal
  10543..10872   +  CDS            nef (fragment): NEF_HV1BR - Experimental evidence at protein level: Swiss-Prot protein existence level 1. Extracellular Nef protein targets CD4(+) T-lymphocytes for apoptosis by interacting with CXCR4 surface receptors (PubMed:14990729). From Human immunodeficiency virus type 1 group M subtype B (isolate BRU/LAI) (HIV-1).
  10920..11177   +  LTR            5' LTR (truncated): truncated 5' long terminal repeat (LTR) from HIV-1
  11224..11349   +  misc_feature   HIV-1 Ψ: packaging signal of human immunodeficiency virus type 1
  11333..11671   +  CDS            HIV-1 gag (fragment): gag protein from human immunodeficiency virus 1; gag
  11846..12079   +  misc_feature   RRE: The Rev response element (RRE) of HIV-1 allows for Rev-dependent mRNA export from the nucleus to the cytoplasm.
  12456..12556   +  CDS            Rev (fragment): human immunodeficiency virus 1 (HIV-1) Rev protein; rev; enhances nuclear export of unspliced and incompletely spliced viral mRNAs
>Addgene plasmid #223539 | pHR TRE_firefly Luciferase_2A_mCherry-PGK_BFP | addgene full sequence | sequence record 476240 | Addgene NGS Result
TCGCCAAATGGCAGTATTCATCCACAATTTTAAAAGAAAAGGGGGGATTGGGGGGTACAGTGCAGGGGAA
AGAATAGTAGACATAATAGCAACAGACATACAAACTAAAGAATTACAAAAACAAATTACAAAAATTCAAA
ATTTTCGGGTTTATTACAGGGACAGCAGAGATCCAGTTTGGATCGATAAGCTTGATATCGAATTCCCGTG
GAATTATCACCTCGAGTTTACTCCCTATCAGTGATAGAGAACGTATGAAGAGTTTACTCCCTATCAGTGA
TAGAGAACGTATGCAGACTTTACTCCCTATCAGTGATAGAGAACGTATAAGGAGTTTACTCCCTATCAGT
GATAGAGAACGTATGACCAGTTTACTCCCTATCAGTGATAGAGAACGTATCTACAGTTTACTCCCTATCA
GTGATAGAGAACGTATATCCAGTTTACTCCCTATCAGTGATAGAGAACGTATAAGCTTTGCTTATGTAAA
CCAGGGCGCCTATAAAAGAGTGCTGATTTTTTGAGTAAACTTCAATTCCACAACACTTTTGTCTTATACC
AACTTTCCGTACCACTTCCTACCCTCGTAAAGAATTCCCGTATACACCGGTGCAATTCTCACGCGTGCCG
CCACCATGGAAGATGCCAAGAACATCAAGAAAGGCCCTGCCCCCTTCTACCCCCTGGAAGATGGCACAGC
CGGCGAGCAGCTGCACAAGGCCATGAAGAGATACGCCCTGGTGCCCGGCACCATCGCCTTCACCGACGCC
CACATCGAGGTGGACATCACCTACGCCGAGTATTTCGAGATGAGCGTGCGGCTGGCCGAGGCCATGAAAC
GCTACGGCCTGAACACCAACCACCGGATCGTGGTGTGCAGCGAGAACAGCCTGCAGTTCTTCATGCCCGT
GCTGGGCGCCCTGTTCATCGGCGTGGCCGTGGCCCCTGCCAACGACATCTACAACGAGCGGGAGCTGCTG
AACAGCATGGGCATCAGCCAGCCCACCGTGGTGTTCGTGAGCAAGAAGGGCCTGCAGAAAATCCTGAACG
TGCAGAAGAAGCTGCCCATCATCCAGAAAATCATCATCATGGACAGCAAGACCGACTACCAGGGCTTCCA
GAGCATGTACACCTTCGTGACCAGCCACCTGCCCCCTGGCTTCAACGAGTACGACTTCGTGCCCGAGAGC
TTCGACCGGGACAAGACCATCGCCCTGATCATGAACAGCAGCGGCAGCACCGGCCTGCCTAAAGGCGTGG
CCCTGCCTCACCGGACCGCCTGCGTGCGGTTCAGCCACGCCCGGGACCCCATCTTCGGCAACCAGATCAT
CCCCGACACCGCCATCCTGAGCGTGGTGCCCTTCCACCACGGCTTCGGCATGTTCACCACCCTGGGCTAC
CTGATCTGCGGCTTCCGGGTGGTGCTGATGTACCGGTTCGAGGAAGAGCTGTTCCTGCGGAGCCTGCAGG
ACTACAAGATCCAGAGCGCCCTGCTGGTGCCCACCCTGTTCAGCTTTTTCGCCAAGAGCACCCTGATCGA
CAAGTACGACCTGAGCAACCTGCACGAGATCGCCAGCGGCGGAGCCCCCCTGTCCAAAGAAGTGGGCGAA
GCCGTCGCCAAGCGGTTCCACCTGCCCGGCATCCGGCAGGGCTATGGCCTGACCGAGACCACAAGCGCCA
TTCTGATCACCCCCGAGGGCGACGACAAGCCTGGCGCCGTGGGCAAGGTGGTGCCTTTCTTCGAGGCCAA
GGTGGTGGACCTGGACACCGGCAAGACCCTGGGCGTGAACCAGCGGGGCGAGCTGTGCGTGAGGGGCCCC
ATGATCATGAGCGGCTACGTGAACAACCCCGAGGCCACCAACGCCCTGATTGACAAGGACGGCTGGCTGC
ACAGCGGCGACATCGCCTACTGGGACGAGGACGAGCACTTCTTCATCGTGGACCGGCTGAAGAGCCTGAT
CAAGTACAAGGGCTACCAGGTGGCCCCAGCCGAGCTGGAAAGCATCCTGCTGCAGCACCCCAACATCTTC
GATGCCGGGGTGGCCGGACTGCCCGACGACGATGCCGGCGAGCTGCCTGCCGCCGTGGTGGTGCTGGAAC
ACGGCAAAACCATGACCGAGAAAGAAATCGTGGACTACGTGGCCAGCCAGGTGACCACCGCCAAGAAACT
GAGAGGCGGCGTGGTGTTTGTGGACGAGGTGCCCAAGGGCCTGACAGGCAAGCTGGACGCCCGGAAGATC
CGGGAGATCCTGATCAAGGCCAAGAAGGGCGGCAAGAGAGCCAAGAGAGCCACAAACTTCTCTCTGCTAA
AGCAAGCAGGTGATGTTGAAGAAAACCCCGGGCCTCATATGGTGAGCAAGGGCGAGGAGGATAACATGGC
CATCATCAAGGAGTTCATGCGCTTCAAGGTGCACATGGAGGGCTCCGTGAACGGCCACGAGTTCGAGATC
GAGGGCGAGGGCGAGGGCCGCCCCTACGAGGGCACCCAGACCGCCAAGCTGAAGGTGACCAAGGGTGGCC
CCCTGCCCTTCGCCTGGGACATCCTGTCCCCTCAGTTCATGTACGGCTCCAAGGCCTACGTGAAGCACCC
CGCCGACATCCCCGACTACTTGAAGCTGTCCTTCCCCGAGGGCTTCAAGTGGGAGCGCGTGATGAACTTC
GAGGACGGCGGCGTGGTGACCGTGACCCAGGACTCCTCCCTGCAGGACGGCGAGTTCATCTACAAGGTGA
AGCTGCGCGGCACCAACTTCCCCTCCGACGGCCCCGTAATGCAGAAGAAGACCATGGGCTGGGAGGCCTC
CTCCGAGCGGATGTACCCCGAGGACGGCGCCCTGAAGGGCGAGATCAAGCAGAGGCTGAAGCTGAAGGAC
GGCGGCCACTACGACGCTGAGGTCAAGACCACCTACAAGGCCAAGAAGCCCGTGCAGCTGCCCGGCGCCT
ACAACGTCAACATCAAGTTGGACATCACCTCCCACAACGAGGACTACACCATCGTGGAACAGTACGAACG
CGCCGAGGGCCGCCACTCCACCGGCGGCATGGACGAGCTGTACAAGTAAGCGGCCGCCTCGAGGTTAACG
AATTCTACCGGGTAGGGGAGGCGCTTTTCCCAAGGCAGTCTGGAGCATGCGCTTTAGCAGCCCCGCTGGG
CACTTGGCGCTACACAAGTGGCCTCTGGCCTCGCACACATTCCACATCCACCGGTAGGCGCCAACCGGCT
CCGTTCTTTGGTGGCCCCTTCGCGCCACCTTCTACTCCTCCCCTAGTCAGGAAGTTCCCCCCCGCCCCGC
AGCTCGCGTCGTGCAGGACGTGACAAATGGAAGTAGCACGTCTCACTAGTCTCGTGCAGATGGACAGCAC
CGCTGAGCAATGGAAGCGGGTAGGCCTTTGGGGCAGCGGCCAATAGCAGCTTTGCTCCTTCGCTTTCTGG
GCTCAGAGGCTGGGAAGGGGTGGGTCCGGGGGCGGGCTCAGGGGCGGGCTCAGGGGCGGGGCGGGCGCCC
GAAGGTCCTCCGGAGGCCCGGCATTCTGCACGCTTCAAAAGCGCACGTCTGCCGCGCTGTTCTCCTCTTC
CTCATCTCCGGGCCTTTCGACCTGCAGCCCAAGCTTACCATGAGCGAGCTGATTAAGGAGAACATGCACA
TGAAGCTGTACATGGAGGGCACCGTGGACAACCATCACTTCAAGTGCACATCCGAGGGCGAAGGCAAGCC
CTACGAGGGCACCCAGACCATGAGAATCAAGGTGGTCGAGGGCGGCCCTCTCCCCTTCGCCTTCGACATC
CTGGCTACTAGCTTCCTCTACGGCAGCAAGACCTTCATCAACCACACCCAGGGCATCCCCGACTTCTTCA
AGCAGTCCTTCCCTGAGGGCTTCACATGGGAGAGAGTCACCACATACGAAGACGGGGGCGTGCTGACCGC
TACCCAGGACACCAGCCTCCAGGACGGCTGCCTCATCTACAACGTCAAGATCAGAGGGGTGAACTTCACA
TCCAACGGCCCTGTGATGCAGAAGAAAACACTCGGCTGGGAGGCCTTCACCGAGACGCTGTACCCCGCTG
ACGGCGGCCTGGAAGGCAGAAACGACATGGCCCTGAAGCTCGTGGGCGGGAGCCATCTGATCGCAAACAT
CAAGACCACATATAGATCCAAGAAACCCGCTAAGAACCTCAAGATGCCTGGCGTCTACTATGTGGACTAC
AGACTGGAAAGAATCAAGGAGGCCAACAACGAGACCTACGTCGAGCAGCACGAGGTGGCAGTGGCCAGAT
ACTGCGACCTCCCTAGCAAACTGGGGCACAAGCTTAATTAAGGCCGCAACTCCCACCTGCAACATGCGTG
ACTGACTGAGGCCGCGACTCTAGAGTCGACCTGCAGGCATGCAAGCTTGATATCAAGCTTATCGATAATC
AACCTCTGGATTACAAAATTTGTGAAAGATTGACTGGTATTCTTAACTATGTTGCTCCTTTTACGCTATG
TGGATACGCTGCTTTAATGCCTTTGTATCATGCTATTGCTTCCCGTATGGCTTTCATTTTCTCCTCCTTG
TATAAATCCTGGTTGCTGTCTCTTTATGAGGAGTTGTGGCCCGTTGTCAGGCAACGTGGCGTGGTGTGCA
CTGTGTTTGCTGACGCAACCCCCACTGGTTGGGGCATTGCCACCACCTGTCAGCTCCTTTCCGGGACTTT
CGCTTTCCCCCTCCCTATTGCCACGGCGGAACTCATCGCCGCCTGCCTTGCCCGCTGCTGGACAGGGGCT
CGGCTGTTGGGCACTGACAATTCCGTGGTGTTGTCGGGGAAATCATCGTCCTTTCCTTGGCTGCTCGCCT
GTGTTGCCACCTGGATTCTGCGCGGGACGTCCTTCTGCTACGTCCCTTCGGCCCTCAATCCAGCGGACCT
TCCTTCCCGCGGCCTGCTGCCGGCTCTGCGGCCTCTTCCGCGTCTTCGCCTTCGCCCTCAGACGAGTCGG
ATCTCCCTTTGGGCCGCCTCCCCGCATCGATACCGTCGACCTCGAGGGAATTAATTCGAGCTCGGTACCT
TTAAGACCAATGACTTACAAGGCAGCTGTAGATCTTAGCCACTTTTTAAAAGAAAAGGGGGGACTGGAAG
GGCTAATTCACTCCCAACGAAGACAAGATCTGCTTTTTGCTTGTACTGGGTCTCTCTGGTTAGACCAGAT
CTGAGCCTGGGAGCTCTCTGGCTAACTAGGGAACCCACTGCTTAAGCCTCAATAAAGCTTGCCTTGAGTG
CTTCAAGTAGTGTGTGCCCGTCTGTTGTGTGACTCTGGTAACTAGAGATCCCTCAGACCCTTTTAGTCAG
TGTGGAAAATCTCTAGCAGCATCTAGAATTAATTCCGTGTATTCTATAGTGTCACCTAAATCGTATGTGT
ATGATACATAAGGTTATGTATTAATTGTAGCCGCGTTCTAACGACAATATGTACAAGCCTAATTGTGTAG
CATCTGGCTTACTGAAGCAGACCCTATCATCTCTCTCGTAAACTGCCGTCAGAGTCGGTTTGGTTGGACG
AACCTTCTGAGTTTCTGGTAACGCCGTCCCGCACCCGGAAATGGTCAGCGAACCAATCAGCAGGGTCATC
GCTAGCCAGATCCTCTACGCCGGACGCATCGTGGCCGGCATCACCGGCGCCACAGGTGCGGTTGCTGGCG
CCTATATCGCCGACATCACCGATGGGGAAGATCGGGCTCGCCACTTCGGGCTCATGAGCGCTTGTTTCGG
CGTGGGTATGGTGGCAGGCCCCGTGGCCGGGGGACTGTTGGGCGCCATCTCCTTGCATGCACCATTCCTT
GCGGCGGCGGTGCTCAACGGCCTCAACCTACTACTGGGCTGCTTCCTAATGCAGGAGTCGCATAAGGGAG
AGCGTCGAATGGTGCACTCTCAGTACAATCTGCTCTGATGCCGCATAGTTAAGCCAGCCCCGACACCCGC
CAACACCCGCTGACGCGCCCTGACGGGCTTGTCTGCTCCCGGCATCCGCTTACAGACAAGCTGTGACCGT
CTCCGGGAGCTGCATGTGTCAGAGGTTTTCACCGTCATCACCGAAACGCGCGAGACGAAAGGGCCTCGTG
ATACGCCTATTTTTATAGGTTAATGTCATGATAATAATGGTTTCTTAGACGTCAGGTGGCACTTTTCGGG
GAAATGTGCGCGGAACCCCTATTTGTTTATTTTTCTAAATACATTCAAATATGTATCCGCTCATGAGACA
ATAACCCTGATAAATGCTTCAATAATATTGAAAAAGGAAGAGTATGAGTATTCAACATTTCCGTGTCGCC
CTTATTCCCTTTTTTGCGGCATTTTGCCTTCCTGTTTTTGCTCACCCAGAAACGCTGGTGAAAGTAAAAG
ATGCTGAAGATCAGTTGGGTGCACGAGTGGGTTACATCGAACTGGATCTCAACAGCGGTAAGATCCTTGA
GAGTTTTCGCCCCGAAGAACGTTTTCCAATGATGAGCACTTTTAAAGTTCTGCTATGTGGCGCGGTATTA
TCCCGTATTGACGCCGGGCAAGAGCAACTCGGTCGCCGCATACACTATTCTCAGAATGACTTGGTTGAGT
ACTCACCAGTCACAGAAAAGCATCTTACGGATGGCATGACAGTAAGAGAATTATGCAGTGCTGCCATAAC
CATGAGTGATAACACTGCGGCCAACTTACTTCTGACAACGATCGGAGGACCGAAGGAGCTAACCGCTTTT
TTGCACAACATGGGGGATCATGTAACTCGCCTTGATCGTTGGGAACCGGAGCTGAATGAAGCCATACCAA
ACGACGAGCGTGACACCACGATGCCTGTAGCAATGGCAACAACGTTGCGCAAACTATTAACTGGCGAACT
ACTTACTCTAGCTTCCCGGCAACAATTAATAGACTGGATGGAGGCGGATAAAGTTGCAGGACCACTTCTG
CGCTCGGCCCTTCCGGCTGGCTGGTTTATTGCTGATAAATCTGGAGCCGGTGAGCGTGGGTCTCGCGGTA
TCATTGCAGCACTGGGGCCAGATGGTAAGCCCTCCCGTATCGTAGTTATCTACACGACGGGGAGTCAGGC
AACTATGGATGAACGAAATAGACAGATCGCTGAGATAGGTGCCTCACTGATTAAGCATTGGTAACTGTCA
GACCAAGTTTACTCATATATACTTTAGATTGATTTAAAACTTCATTTTTAATTTAAAAGGATCTAGGTGA
AGATCCTTTTTGATAATCTCATGACCAAAATCCCTTAACGTGAGTTTTCGTTCCACTGAGCGTCAGACCC
CGTAGAAAAGATCAAAGGATCTTCTTGAGATCCTTTTTTTCTGCGCGTAATCTGCTGCTTGCAAACAAAA
AAACCACCGCTACCAGCGGTGGTTTGTTTGCCGGATCAAGAGCTACCAACTCTTTTTCCGAAGGTAACTG
GCTTCAGCAGAGCGCAGATACCAAATACTGTTCTTCTAGTGTAGCCGTAGTTAGGCCACCACTTCAAGAA
CTCTGTAGCACCGCCTACATACCTCGCTCTGCTAATCCTGTTACCAGTGGCTGCTGCCAGTGGCGATAAG
TCGTGTCTTACCGGGTTGGACTCAAGACGATAGTTACCGGATAAGGCGCAGCGGTCGGGCTGAACGGGGG
GTTCGTGCACACAGCCCAGCTTGGAGCGAACGACCTACACCGAACTGAGATACCTACAGCGTGAGCTATG
AGAAAGCGCCACGCTTCCCGAAGGGAGAAAGGCGGACAGGTATCCGGTAAGCGGCAGGGTCGGAACAGGA
GAGCGCACGAGGGAGCTTCCAGGGGGAAACGCCTGGTATCTTTATAGTCCTGTCGGGTTTCGCCACCTCT
GACTTGAGCGTCGATTTTTGTGATGCTCGTCAGGGGGGCGGAGCCTATGGAAAAACGCCAGCAACGCGGC
CTTTTTACGGTTCCTGGCCTTTTGCTGGCCTTTTGCTCACATGTTCTTTCCTGCGTTATCCCCTGATTCT
GTGGATAACCGTATTACCGCCTTTGAGTGAGCTGATACCGCTCGCCGCAGCCGAACGACCGAGCGCAGCG
AGTCAGTGAGCGAGGAAGCGGAAGAGCGCCCAATACGCAAACCGCCTCTCCCCGCGCGTTGGCCGATTCA
TTAATGCAGCTGTGGAATGTGTGTCAGTTAGGGTGTGGAAAGTCCCCAGGCTCCCCAGCAGGCAGAAGTA
TGCAAAGCATGCATCTCAATTAGTCAGCAACCAGGTGTGGAAAGTCCCCAGGCTCCCCAGCAGGCAGAAG
TATGCAAAGCATGCATCTCAATTAGTCAGCAACCATAGTCCCGCCCCTAACTCCGCCCATCCCGCCCCTA
ACTCCGCCCAGTTCCGCCCATTCTCCGCCCCATGGCTGACTAATTTTTTTTATTTATGCAGAGGCCGAGG
CCGCCTCGGCCTCTGAGCTATTCCAGAAGTAGTGAGGAGGCTTTTTTGGAGGCCTAGGCTTTTGCAAAAA
GCTTGGACACAAGACAGGCTTGCGAGATATGTTTGAGAATACCACTTTATCCCGCGTCAGGGAGAGGCAG
TGCGTAAAAAGACGCGGACTCATGTGAAATACTGGTTTTTAGTGCGCCAGATCTCTATAATCTCGCGCAA
CCTATTTTCCCCTCGAACACTTTTTAAGCCGTAGATAAACAGGCTGGGACACTTCACATGAGCGAAAAAT
ACATCGTCACCTGGGACATGTTGCAGATCCATGCACGTAAACTCGCAAGCCGACTGATGCCTTCTGAACA
ATGGAAAGGCATTATTGCCGTAAGCCGTGGCGGTCTGTACCGGGTGCGTTACTGGCGCGTGAACTGGGTA
TTCGTCATGTCGATACCGTTTGTATTTCCAGCTACGATCACGACAACCAGCGCGAGCTTAAAGTGCTGAA
ACGCGCAGAAGGCGATGGCGAAGGCTTCATCGTTATTGATGACCTGGTGGATACCGGTGGTACTGCGGTT
GCGATTCGTGAAATGTATCCAAAAGCGCACTTTGTCACCATCTTCGCAAAACCGGCTGGTCGTCCGCTGG
TTGATGACTATGTTGTTGATATCCCGCAAGATACCTGGATTGAACAGCCGTGGGATATGGGCGTCGTATT
CGTCCCGCCAATCTCCGGTCGCTAATCTTTTCAACGCCTGGCACTGCCGGGCGTTGTTCTTTTTAACTTC
AGGCGGGTTACAATAGTTTCCAGTAAGTATTCTGGAGGCTGCATCCATGACACAGGCAAACCTGAGCGAA
ACCCTGTTCAAACCCCGCTTTAAACATCCTGAAACCTCGACGCTAGTCCGCCGCTTTAATCACGGCGCAC
AACCGCCTGTGCAGTCGGCCCTTGATGGTAAAACCATCCCTCACTGGTATCGCATGATTAACCGTCTGAT
GTGGATCTGGCGCGGCATTGACCCACGCGAAATCCTCGACGTCCAGGCACGTATTGTGATGAGCGATGCC
GAACGTACCGACGATGATTTATACGATACGGTGATTGGCTACCGTGGCGGCAACTGGATTTATGAGTGGG
CCCCGGATCTTTGTGAAGGAACCTTACTTCTGTGGTGTGACATAATTGGACAAACTACCTACAGAGATTT
AAAGCTCTAAGGTAAATATAAAATTTTTAAGTGTATAATGTGTTAAACTACTGATTCTAATTGTTTGTGT
ATTTTAGATTCCAACCTATGGAACTGATGAATGGGAGCAGTGGTGGAATGCCTTTAATGAGGAAAACCTG
TTTTGCTCAGAAGAAATGCCATCTAGTGATGATGAGGCTACTGCTGACTCTCAACATTCTACTCCTCCAA
AAAAGAAGAGAAAGGTAGAAGACCCCAAGGACTTTCCTTCAGAATTGCTAAGTTTTTTGAGTCATGCTGT
GTTTAGTAATAGAACTCTTGCTTGCTTTGCTATTTACACCACAAAGGAAAAAGCTGCACTGCTATACAAG
AAAATTATGGAAAAATATTCTGTAACCTTTATAAGTAGGCATAACAGTTATAATCATAACATACTGTTTT
TTCTTACTCCACACAGGCATAGAGTGTCTGCTATTAATAACTATGCTCAAAAATTGTGTACCTTTAGCTT
TTTAATTTGTAAAGGGGTTAATAAGGAATATTTGATGTATAGTGCCTTGACTAGAGATCATAATCAGCCA
TACCACATTTGTAGAGGTTTTACTTGCTTTAAAAAACCTCCCACACCTCCCCCTGAACCTGAAACATAAA
ATGAATGCAATTGTTGTTGTTAACTTGTTTATTGCAGCTTATAATGGTTACAAATAAAGCAATAGCATCA
CAAATTTCACAAATAAAGCATTTTTTTCACTGCATTCTAGTTGTGGTTTGTCCAAACTCATCAATGTATC
TTATCATGTCTGGATCAACTGGATAACTCAAGCTAACCAAAATCATCCCAAACTTCCCACCCCATACCCT
ATTACCACTGCCAATTACCTGTGGTTTCATTTACTCTAAACCTGTGATTCCTCTGAATTATTTTCATTTT
AAAGAAATTGTATTTGTTAAATATGTACTACAAACTTAGTAGTTGGAAGGGCTAATTCACTCCCAAAGAA
GACAAGATATCCTTGATCTGTGGATCTACCACACACAAGGCTACTTCCCTGATTAGCAGAACTACACACC
AGGGCCAGGGGTCAGATATCCACTGACCTTTGGATGGTGCTACAAGCTAGTACCAGTTGAGCCAGATAAG
GTAGAAGAGGCCAATAAAGGAGAGAACACCAGCTTGTTACACCCTGTGAGCCTGCATGGGATGGATGACC
CGGAGAGAGAAGTGTTAGAGTGGAGGTTTGACAGCCGCCTAGCATTTCATCACGTGGCCCGAGAGCTGCA
TCCGGAGTACTTCAAGAACTGCTGATATCGAGCTTGCTACAAGGGACTTTCCGCTGGGGACTTTCCAGGG
AGGCGTGGCCTGGGCGGGACTGGGGAGTGGCGAGCCCTCAGATCCTGCATATAAGCAGCTGCTTTTTGCC
TGTACTGGGTCTCTCTGGTTAGACCAGATCTGAGCCTGGGAGCTCTCTGGCTAACTAGGGAACCCACTGC
TTAAGCCTCAATAAAGCTTGCCTTGAGTGCTTCAAGTAGTGTGTGCCCGTCTGTTGTGTGACTCTGGTAA
CTAGAGATCCCTCAGACCCTTTTAGTCAGTGTGGAAAATCTCTAGCAGTGGCGCCCGAACAGGGACTTGA
AAGCGAAAGGGAAACCAGAGGAGCTCTCTCGACGCAGGACTCGGCTTGCTGAAGCGCGCACGGCAAGAGG
CGAGGGGCGGCGACTGGTGAGTACGCCAAAAATTTTGACTAGCGGAGGCTAGAAGGAGAGAGATGGGTGC
GAGAGCGTCAGTATTAAGCGGGGGAGAATTAGATCGCGATGGGAAAAAATTCGGTTAAGGCCAGGGGGAA
AGAAAAAATATAAATTAAAACATATAGTATGGGCAAGCAGGGAGCTAGAACGATTCGCAGTTAATCCTGG
CCTGTTAGAAACATCAGAAGGCTGTAGACAAATACTGGGACAGCTACAACCATCCCTTCAGACAGGATCA
GAAGAACTTAGATCATTATATAATACAGTAGCAACCCTCTATTGTGTGCATCAAAGGATAGAGATAAAAG
ACACCAAGGAAGCTTTAGACAAGATAGAGGAAGAGCAAAACAAAAGTAAGACCACCGCACAGCAAGCGGC
CGGCCGCTGATCTTCAGACCTGGAGGAGGAGATATGAGGGACAATTGGAGAAGTGAATTATATAAATATA
AAGTAGTAAAAATTGAACCATTAGGAGTAGCACCCACCAAGGCAAAGAGAAGAGTGGTGCAGAGAGAAAA
AAGAGCAGTGGGAATAGGAGCTTTGTTCCTTGGGTTCTTGGGAGCAGCAGGAAGCACTATGGGCGCAGCG
TCAATGACGCTGACGGTACAGGCCAGACAATTATTGTCTGGTATAGTGCAGCAGCAGAACAATTTGCTGA
GGGCTATTGAGGCGCAACAGCATCTGTTGCAACTCACAGTCTGGGGCATCAAGCAGCTCCAGGCAAGAAT
CCTGGCTGTGGAAAGATACCTAAAGGATCAACAGCTCCTGGGGATTTGGGGTTGCTCTGGAAAACTCATT
TGCACCACTGCTGTGCCTTGGAATGCTAGTTGGAGTAATAAATCTCTGGAACAGATTTGGAATCACACGA
CCTGGATGGAGTGGGACAGAGAAATTAACAATTACACAAGCTTAATACACTCCTTAATTGAAGAATCGCA
AAACCAGCAAGAAAAGAATGAACAAGAATTATTGGAATTAGATAAATGGGCAAGTTTGTGGAATTGGTTT
AACATAACAAATTGGCTGTGGTATATAAAATTATTCATAATGATAGTAGGAGGCTTGGTAGGTTTAAGAA
TAGTTTTTGCTGTACTTTCTATAGTGAATAGAGTTAGGCAGGGATATTCACCATTATCGTTTCAGACCCA
CCTCCCAACCCCGAGGGGACCCGACAGGCCCGAAGGAATAGAAGAAGAAGGTGGAGAGAGAGACAGAGAC
AGATCCATTCGATTAGTGAACGGATCTCGACGGTA
